>Addgene plasmid #153789 | pGBW-m4252875 | addgene full sequence | sequence record 301681 | Ginkgo NGS Result
CGTTTAAACTCGACTCTGGCTCTATCGAATCTCCGTCGTTTCGAGCTTACGCGAACAGCCGTGGCGCTCA
TTTGCTCGTCGGGCATCGAATCTCGTCAGCTATCGTCAGCTTACCTTTTTGGCAGCGATCGCGGCTCCCG
ACATCTTGGACCATTAGCTCCACAGGTATCTTCTTCCCTCTAGTGGTCATAACAGCAGCTTCAGCTACCT
CTCAATTCAAAAAACCCCTCAAGACCCGTTTAGAGGCCCCAAGGGGTTATGCTATCAATCGTTGCGTTAC
ACACACAAAAAACCAACACACATCCATCTTCGATGGATAGCGATTTTATTATCTAACTGCTGATCGAGTG
TAGCCAGATCTAGTAATCAATTACGGGGTCATTAGTTCATAGCCCATATATGGAGTTCCGCGTTACATAA
CTTACGGTAAATGGCCCGCCTGGCTGACCGCCCAACGACCCCCGCCCATTGACGTCAATAATGACGTATG
TTCCCATAGTAACGCCAATAGGGACTTTCCATTGACGTCAATGGGTGGAGTATTTACGGTAAACTGCCCA
CTTGGCAGTACATCAAGTGTATCATATGCCAAGTACGCCCCCTATTGACGTCAATGACGGTAAATGGCCC
GCCTGGCATTATGCCCAGTACATGACCTTATGGGACTTTCCTACTTGGCAGTACATCTACGTATTAGTCA
TCGCTATTACCATGCTGATGCGGTTTTGGCAGTACATCAATGGGCGTGGATAGCGGTTTGACTCACGGGG
ATTTCCAAGTCTCCACCCCATTGACGTCAATGGGAGTTTGTTTTGGCACCAAAATCAACGGGACTTTCCA
AAATGTCGTAACAACTCCGCCCCATTGACGCAAATGGGCGGTAGGCGTGTACGGTGGGAGGTCTATATAA
GCAGAGCTGGTTTAGTGAACCGTCAGATCAGATCTTTGTCGATCCTACCATCCACTCGACACACCCGCCA
GCGGCCGCCACCATGTACTCATTCGTTTCGGAAGAGACAGGTACGTTAATAGTTAATAGCGTACTTCTTT
TTCTTGCTTTCGTGGTATTCTTGCTAGTTACACTAGCCATCCTTACTGCGCTTCGATTGTGTGCGTACTG
CTGCAATATTGTTAACGTGAGTCTTGTAAAACCTTCTTTTTACGTTTACTCTCGTGTTAAAAATCTGAAT
TCTTCTAGAGTTCCTGATCTTCTGGTCGAAAACCTTTACTTTCAGTCGATGGATTATAAGGACCACGATG
GAGACTACAAAGATCATGACATTGATTACAAGGACGACGATGACAAATAAGGATCCGCAGGCCTCTGCTA
GCTTGACTGACTGAGATACAGCGTACCTTCAGCTCACAGACATGATAAGATACATTGATGAGTTTGGACA
AACCACAACTAGAATGCAGTGAAAAAAATGCTTTATTTGTGAAATTTGTGATGCTATTGCTTTATTTGTA
ACCATTATAAGCTGCAATAAACAAGTTAACAACAACAATTGCATTCATTTTATGTTTCAGGTTCAGGGGG
AGGTGTGGGAGGTTTTTTAAAGCAAGTAAAACCTCTACAAATGTGGTATTGGCCCATCTCTATCGGTATC
GTAGCATAACCCCTTGGGGCCTCTAAACGGGTCTTGAGGGGTTTTTTGTGCCCCTCGGGCCGGATTGCTA
TCTACCGGCATTGGCGCAGAAAAAAATGCCTGATGCGACGCTGCGCGTCTTATACTCCCACATATGCCAG
ATTCAGCAACGGATACGGCTTCCCCAACTTGCCCACTTCCATACGTGTCCTCCTTACCAGAAATTTATCC
TTAAGGTCGTCAGCTATCCTGCAGGCGATCTCTCGATTTCGATCAAGACATTCCTTTAATGGTCTTTTCT
GGACACCACTAGGGGTCAGAAGTAGTTCATCAAACTTTCTTCCCTCCCTAATCTCATTGGTTACCTTGGG
CTATCGAAACTTAATTAACCAGTCAAGTCAGCTACTTGGCGAGATCGACTTGTCTGGGTTTCGACTACGC
TCAGAATTGCGTCAGTCAAGTTCGATCTGGTCCTTGCTATTGCACCCGTTCTCCGATTACGAGTTTCATT
TAAATCATGTGAGCAAAAGGCCAGCAAAAGGCCAGGAACCGTAAAAAGGCCGCGTTGCTGGCGTTTTTCC
ATAGGCTCCGCCCCCCTGACGAGCATCACAAAAATCGACGCTCAAGTCAGAGGTGGCGAAACCCGACAGG
ACTATAAAGATACCAGGCGTTTCCCCCTGGAAGCTCCCTCGTGCGCTCTCCTGTTCCGACCCTGCCGCTT
ACCGGATACCTGTCCGCCTTTCTCCCTTCGGGAAGCGTGGCGCTTTCTCATAGCTCACGCTGTAGGTATC
TCAGTTCGGTGTAGGTCGTTCGCTCCAAGCTGGGCTGTGTGCACGAACCCCCCGTTCAGCCCGACCGCTG
CGCCTTATCCGGTAACTATCGTCTTGAGTCCAACCCGGTAAGACACGACTTATCGCCACTGGCAGCAGCC
ACTGGTAACAGGATTAGCAGAGCGAGGTATGTAGGCGGTGCTACAGAGTTCTTGAAGTGGTGGCCTAACT
ACGGCTACACTAGAAGAACAGTATTTGGTATCTGCGCTCTGCTGAAGCCAGTTACCTTCGGAAAAAGAGT
TGGTAGCTCTTGATCCGGCAAACAAACCACCGCTGGTAGCGGTGGTTTTTTTGTTTGCAAGCAGCAGATT
ACGCGCAGAAAAAAAGGATCTCAAGAAGATCCTTTGATCTTTTCTACGGGGTCTGACGCTCAGTGGAACG
AAAACTCACGTTAAGGGATTTTGGTCATGAGATTATCAAAAAGGATCTTCACCTAGATCCTTTTAAATTA
AAAATGAAGTTTTAAATCAATCTAAAGTATATATGAGTAAACTTGGTCTGACAGTTACCAATGCTTAATC
AGTGAGGCACCTATCTCAGCGATCTGTCTATTTCGTTCATCCATAGTTGCATTTAAATTTCCGAACTCTC
CAAGGCCCTCGTCGGAAAATCTTCAAACCTTTCGTCCGATCCATCTTGCAGGCTACCTCTCGAACGAACT
ATCGCAAGTCTCTTGGCCGGCCTTGCGCCTTGGCTATTGCTTGGCAGCGCCTATCGCCAGGTATTACTCC
AATCCCGAATATCCGAGATCGGGATCACCCGAGAGAAGTTCAACCTACATCCTCAATCCCGATCTATCCG
AGATCCGAGGAATATCGAAATCGGGGCGCGCCTGGCCTCCGCGCCGGGTTTTGGCGCCTCCCGCGGGCGC
CCCCCTCGTCACGGCGAGCGCTGCCACGTCAGACGAAGGGCGCAGGAGCGTCCTGATCCTTCCGCCCGGA
CGCTCAGGACAGCGGCCCGCTGCTCATAAGACTCGGCCTTAGAACCCCAGTATCAGCAGAAGGACATTTT
AGGACGGGACTTGGGTGACTCTAGGGCACTGGTTTTCTTTCCAGAGAGCGGAACAGGCGAGGAAAAGTAG
TCCCTTCTCGGCGATTCTGCGGAGGGATCTCCGTGGGGCGGTGAACGCCGATGATTATATAAGGACGCGC
CGGGTGTGGCACAGCTAGTTCCGTCGCAGCCGGGATTTGGGTCGCGGTTCTTGTTTGTGGATCGCTGTGA
TCGTCACTTGGTGAGTAGCGGGCTGCTGGGCTGGCCGGGGCTTTCGTGGCCGCCGGGCCGCTCGGTGGGA
CGGAAGCGTGTGGAGAGACCGCCAAGGGCTGTAGTCTGGGTCCGCGAGCAAGGTTGCCCTGAACTGGGGG
TTGGGGGGAGCGCAGCAAAATGGCGGCTGTTCCCGAGTCTTGAATGGAAGACGCTTGTGAGGCGGGCTGT
GAGGTCGTTGAAACAAGGTGGGGGGCATGGTGGGCGGCAAGAACCCAAGGTCTTGAGCCCTTCGCTAATG
CGGGAAAGCTCTTATTCGGGTGAGATGGGCTGGGCACCATCTGGGGACCCTGACGTGAAGTTTGTCACTG
ACTGGAGAACTCGGTTTGTCGTCTGTTGCGGGGGCGGCAGTTATGGCGGTGCCGTTGGGCAGTGCACCCG
TACCTTTGGGAGCGCGCGCCCTCGTCGTGTCGTGACGTCACCCGTTCTGTTGGCTTATAATGCAGGGTGG
GGCCACCAGCCGGTAGGTGTGCGGTAGGCTTTTCTCCGTCGCAGGACGCAGGGTTCGGGCCTAGGGTAGG
CTCTCCTGAATCGACAGGCGCCGGACCTCTGGTGAGGGGAGGGATAAGTGAGGCGTCAGTTTCTTTGGTC
GGTTTTATGTACCTATCTTCTTAAGTAGCTGAAGCTCCGGTTTTGAACTATGCGCTCGGGGTTGGCGAGT
GTGTTTTGTGAAGTTTTTTAGGCACCTTTTGAAATGTAATCATTTGGGTCAATATGTAATTTTCAGTGTT
AGACTTGTAAATTGTCCGCTAAATTCTGGCCGTTTTTGGCTTTTTTGTTAGACAACATGGGTAAAAAGCC
TGAACTCACCGCGACGTCTGTCGAGAAGTTTCTGATCGAAAAGTTCGACAGCGTCTCCGACCTGATGCAG
CTCTCGGAGGGCGAAGAATCTCGTGCTTTCAGCTTCGATGTAGGAGGGCGTGGATATGTCCTGCGGGTAA
ATAGCTGCGCCGATGGTTTCTACAAAGATCGTTATGTTTATCGGCACTTTGCATCCGCCGCGCTCCCGAT
TCCGGAAGTGCTTGACATTGGGGAGTTCAGCGAGAGCCTGACCTATTGCATCTCCCGCCGTGCACAGGGT
GTCACGTTGCAAGACCTGCCTGAAACCGAACTGCCCGCTGTTCTGCAGCCGGTCGCGGAGGCAATGGATG
CCATCGCTGCCGCCGATCTTAGCCAGACGAGCGGGTTCGGCCCATTCGGACCGCAAGGAATCGGTCAATA
CACTACATGGCGTGATTTCATATGCGCGATTGCTGATCCCCATGTGTATCACTGGCAAACTGTGATGGAC
GACACCGTCAGTGCGTCCGTCGCGCAGGCTCTCGATGAGCTGATGCTTTGGGCCGAGGACTGCCCCGAAG
TCCGGCACCTCGTGCACGCGGATTTCGGCTCCAACAATGTCCTGACGGACAATGGCCGCATAACAGCGGT
CATTGACTGGAGCGAGGCGATGTTCGGGGATTCCCAATACGAGGTCGCCAACATCTTCTTCTGGAGGCCG
TGGTTGGCTTGTATGGAGCAGCAGACGCGCTACTTCGAGCGGAGGCATCCGGAGCTTGCAGGATCGCCCC
GGCTCCGGGCGTATATGCTCCGCATTGGTCTTGACCAACTCTATCAGAGCTTGGTTGACGGCAATTTCGA
TGATGCAGCTTGGGCGCAGGGTCGATGCGACGCAATCGTCCGATCCGGAGCCGGGACTGTCGGGCGTACA
CAAATCGCCCGCAGAAGCGCCGCCGTCTGGACCGATGGCTGTGTAGAAGTACTCGCCGATAGTGGAAACC
GACGCCCCAGCACTCGTCCGAGGGCAAAGGAATAAGCTAGTATGTAAGCCTAGTCTTAGATAATAAAATC
GCTATCCATCGAAGATGGATGTGTGTTGGTTTTTTGTGTGTGTAACGCTAGGCGCGCCTGGTGTACCGAG
AACGATCCTCTCAGTGCGAGTCTCGACGATCCATATCGTTGCTTGGCAGTCAGCCAGTCGGAATCCAGCT
TGGGACCCAGGAAGTCCAATCGTCAGATATTGTACTCAAGCCTGGTCACGGCAGCGTACCGATCTGTTTA
AACCTAGATATTGATAGTCTGATCGGTCAACGTATAATCGAGTCCTAGCTTTTGCAAACATCTATCAAGA
GACAGGATCAGCAGGAGGCTTTCGCATGAGTATTCAACATTTCCGTGTCGCCCTTATTCCCTTTTTTGCG
GCATTTTGCCTTCCTGTTTTTGCTCACCCAGAAACGCTGGTGAAAGTAAAAGATGCTGAAGATCAGTTGG
GTGCGCGAGTGGGTTACATCGAACTGGATCTCAACAGCGGTAAGATCCTTGAGAGTTTTCGCCCCGAAGA
ACGCTTTCCAATGATGAGCACTTTTAAAGTTCTGCTATGTGGCGCGGTATTATCCCGTATTGACGCCGGG
CAAGAGCAACTCGGTCGCCGCATACACTATTCTCAGAATGACTTGGTTGAGTATTCACCAGTCACAGAAA
AGCATCTTACGGATGGCATGACAGTAAGAGAATTATGCAGTGCTGCCATAACCATGAGTGATAACACTGC
GGCCAACTTACTTCTGACAACGATTGGAGGACCGAAGGAGCTAACCGCTTTTTTGCACAACATGGGGGAT
CATGTAACTCGCCTTGATCGTTGGGAACCGGAGCTGAATGAAGCCATACCAAACGACGAGCGTGACACCA
CGATGCCTGTAGCAATGGCAACAACCTTGCGTAAACTATTAACTGGCGAACTACTTACTCTAGCTTCCCG
GCAACAGTTGATAGACTGGATGGAGGCGGATAAAGTTGCAGGACCACTTCTGCGCTCGGCCCTTCCGGCT
GGCTGGTTTATTGCTGATAAATCTGGAGCCGGTGAGCGTGGGTCTCGCGGTATCATTGCAGCACTGGGGC
CAGATGGTAAGCCCTCCCGTATCGTAGTTATCTACACGACGGGGAGTCAGGCAACTATGGATGAACGAAA
TAGACAGATCGCTGAGATAGGTGCCTCACTGATTAAGCATTGGTAACCGATTCTAGGTGCATTGGCGCAG
AAAAAAATGCCTGATGCGACGCTGCGCGTCTTATACTCCCACATATGCCAGATTCAGCAACGGATACGGC
TTCCCCAACTTGCCCACTTCCATACGTGTCCTCCTTACCAGAAATTTATCCTTAAGATCCCGAAT
Features (pLannotate 1.2.2; 20 found; start..end, strand, type, name):
    142..213     +  misc_feature   5' β-globin insulator: insulator upstream of the human β-globin locus (Farrell et al., 2002)
    218..264     -  terminator     T7 terminator: transcription terminator for bacteriophage T7 RNA polymerase
    282..330     -  polyA_signal   poly(A) signal: synthetic polyadenylation signal
    411..714     +  enhancer       CMV enhancer: human cytomegalovirus immediate early enhancer
    787..804     -  promoter       CMV promoter (fragment): human cytomegalovirus (CMV) immediate early promoter
    867..918     +  promoter       CMVd2 promoter: truncated human cytomegalovirus (CMV) immediate early promoter that yields moderately reduced expression relative to the full-length promoter
    993..1217    +  CDS            E: VEMP_SARS2 - Experimental evidence at protein level: Swiss-Prot protein existence level 1. Plays a central role in virus morphogenesis and assembly. Acts as a viroporin and self-assembles in host membranes forming pentameric protein-lipid pores that allow ion transport. Also plays a role in the induction of apoptosis (By similarity). Regulates the localization of S protein at cis-Golgi, the place of virus budding (PubMed:33229438). May act by slowing down the cell secretory pathway (PubMed:33229438). May interfere with tight-junction stability by interacting with host MPP5. This would result i
   1284..1306    +  CDS            FLAG (fragment): FLAG® epitope tag, followed by an enterokinase cleavage site
   1376..1497    -  polyA_signal   SV40 poly(A) signal: SV40 polyadenylation signal
   1520..1589    -  CDS            large T antigen (fragment): large T antigen from SV40 (simian virus 40)
   1612..1658    +  terminator     T7 terminator: transcription terminator for bacteriophage T7 RNA polymerase
   1688..1824    +  terminator     rrnG terminator: transcription terminator from the E. coli ribosomal RNA rrnG operon (Albrechtsen et al., 1991)
   1869..1940    +  misc_feature   3' β-globin insulator: insulator downstream of the human β-globin locus (Farrell et al., 2002)
   2166..2754    -  rep_origin     ori: high-copy-number ColE1/pMB1/pBR322/pUC origin of replication
   2926..2990    -  CDS            bla(M) (fragment): β-lactamase lacking the signal sequence; bla(M); allows cytosolic expression of β-lactamase
   3254..4463    +  promoter       UbC promoter: human ubiquitin C promoter
   4473..5494    +  CDS            HygR (fragment): hygromycin B phosphotransferase confers resistance to hygromycin
   5522..5570    +  polyA_signal   poly(A) signal: synthetic polyadenylation signal
   5836..6696    +  CDS            AmpR: β-lactamase; bla; confers resistance to ampicillin, carbenicillin, and related antibiotics
   6709..6845    +  terminator     rrnG terminator: transcription terminator from the E. coli ribosomal RNA rrnG operon (Albrechtsen et al., 1991)
