[The description below was written by a language model from this plasmid's Addgene catalogue record and pLannotate feature annotations shown in this document.]
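Description:
pGBW-m4252875 is a mammalian expression plasmid for the wild-type envelope (E) protein of SARS-CoV-2, built on a pTwist_CMV_Hygro_6 backbone from which an AarI site was removed. It is maintained in E. coli as a high-copy plasmid through a ColE1/pUC-type origin and selected with ampicillin via a full-length β-lactamase gene. A short additional bla fragment is also annotated and appears to be a backbone remnant. For selection in mammalian cells, a hygromycin B phosphotransferase gene is driven by the human ubiquitin C promoter and followed by a synthetic polyadenylation signal.

The E coding sequence sits downstream of the CMV immediate-early enhancer and promoter. The annotation software resolves the promoter as an enhancer plus short or truncated promoter matches, whereas the catalogue simply lists CMV. The open reading frame is fused at its C terminus to a backbone-encoded TEV protease cleavage site and 3xFLAG epitope, allowing detection or affinity capture of the protein and removal of the tag. Only a FLAG fragment is picked up in the feature table, and the TEV site is not annotated. Transcription ends at an SV40 polyadenylation signal. The expression unit is bracketed by β-globin insulator elements and by bacterial and phage terminators (T7, rrnG), which help isolate it from neighbouring transcription.

E is a small viroporin involved in virion morphogenesis and assembly. The record gives the purpose only as mammalian expression of E, which would suit transient expression or hygromycin-selected stable lines for localisation, interaction or functional studies.

The sequenced record is 6,855 nt, somewhat larger than the sum of the listed backbone and insert sizes.
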