Addgene plasmid #153789: pGBW-m4252875
Purpose: Mammalian expression plasmid for SARS-CoV-2 E (envelope)
Depositing lab: Ginkgo Bioworks & Benjie Chen. Depositing organization: Ginkgo Bioworks.
Backbone
  Vector backbone: pTwist_CMV_Hygro_6 with AarI site removed
  Backbone size w/o insert (bp): 6525
  Vector type: Mammalian Expression
  Selectable markers: Hygromycin
Growth in bacteria
  Bacterial resistance: Ampicillin, 100 μg/mL
  Growth temperature: 37°C
  Growth strain: DH5alpha
  Copy number: High Copy
Gene/Insert
  Gene/Insert name: SARS-CoV-2 E (envelope) (alt names: envelope protein; E protein)
  Species: Severe acute respiratory syndrome coronavirus 2
  Insert size (bp): 221
  Mutation: wt
  Entrez Gene: E (a.k.a. GU280_gp04)
  Promoter: CMV
  Tag / fusion protein: Cleavable TEV;3xFlag (C terminal on backbone)
  Cloning method: Unknown
Resource information
  A portion of this plasmid was derived from a plasmid made by: GinkgoBioworks
Depositor comments: NCBI reference sequence: 43740570
How to cite: pGBW-m4252875 was a gift from Ginkgo Bioworks & Benjie Chen (Addgene plasmid # 153789 ; http://n2t.net/addgene:153789 ; RRID:Addgene_153789)
